>Addgene plasmid #133083 | pFloat.assemble(AB).LC_v1 | depositor full sequence | sequence record 275535 | pFloat.assemble(AB).LC_v1 sequence 4238 bps
TCATGACCAAAATCCCTTAACGTGAGTTTTCGTTCCACTGAGCGTCAGACCCCGTAGAAAAGATCAAAGG
ATCTTCTTGAGATCCTTTTTTTCTGCGCGTAATCTGCTGCTTGCAAACAAAAAAACCACCGCTACCAGCG
GTGGTTTGTTTGCCGGATCAAGAGCTACCAACTCTTTTTCCGAAGGTAACTGGCTTCAGCAGAGCGCAGA
TACCAAATACTGTCCTTCTAGTGTAGCCGTAGTTAGGCCACCACTTCAAGAACTCTGTAGCACCGCCTAC
ATACCTCGCTCTGCTAATCCTGTTACCAGTGGCTGCTGCCAGTGGCGATAAGTCGTGTCTTACCGGGTTG
GACTCAAGACGATAGTTACCGGATAAGGCGCAGCGGTCGGGCTGAACGGGGGGTTCGTGCACACAGCCCA
GCTTGGAGCGAACGACCTACACCGAACTGAGATACCTACAGCGTGAGCTATGAGAAAGCGCCACGCTTCC
CGAAGGGAGAAAGGCGGACAGGTATCCGGTAAGCGGCAGGGTCGGAACAGGAGAGCGCACGAGGGAGCTT
CCAGGGGGAAACGCCTGGTATCTTTATAGTCCTGTCGGGTTTCGCCACCTCTGACTTGAGCGTCGATTTT
TGTGATGCTCGTCAGGGGGGCGGAGCCTATGGAAAAACGCCAGCAACGCGGCCTTTTTACGGTTCCTGGC
CTTTTGCTGGCCTTTTGCTCACATGTTCTTTCCTGCGTTATCCCCTGATTCTGTGGATAACCGTATTACC
GCCTTTGAGTGAGCTGATACCGCTCGCCGCAGCCGAACGACCGAGCGCAGCGAGTCAGTGAGCGAGGAAG
CGGAAGAGCGCCTGATGCGGTATTTTCTCCTTACGCATCTGTGCGGTATTTCACACCGCATATATGGTGC
ACTCTCAGTACAATCTGCTCTGATGCCGCATAGTTAAGCCAGTATACACTCCGCTATCGCTACGTGACTG
GGTCATGGCTGCGCCCCGACACCCGCCAACACCCGCTGACGCGCCCTGACGGGCTTGTCTGCTCCCGGCA
TCCGCTTACAGACAAGCTGTGACCGTCTCCGGGAGCTGCATGTGTCAGAGGTTTTCACCGTCATCACCGA
AACGCGCGAGGCAGCTGCGGTAAAGCTCATCAGCGTGGTCGTGAAGCGATTCACAGATGTCTGCCTGTTC
ATCCGCGTCCAGCTCGTTGAGTTTCTCCAGAAGCGTTAATGTCTGGCTTCTGATAAAGCGGGCCATGTTA
AGGGCGGTTTTTTCCTGTTTGGTCACTGATGCCTCCGTGTAAGGGGGATTTCTGTTCATGGGGGTATTGC
GCTCACTGCCCGCTTTCCAGTCGGGAAACCTGTCGTGCCAGCTGCATTAATGAATCGGCCAACGCGCGGG
GAGAGGCGGTTTGCGTATTGGGCGCCAGGGTGGTTTTTCTTTTCACCAGTGAGACGGGCAACAGCTGATT
GCCCTTCACCGCCTGGCCCTGAGAGAGTTGCAGCAAGCGGTCCACGCTGGTTTGCCCCAGCAGGCGAAAA
TCCTGTTTGATGGTGGTTAACGGCGGGATATAACATGAGCTGTCTTCGGTATCGTCGTATCCCACTACCG
AGATGTCCGCACCAACGCGCAGCCCGGACTCGGTAATGGCGCGCATTGCGCCCAGCGCCATCTGATCGTT
GGCAACCAGCATCGCAGTGGGAACGATGCCCTCATTCAGCATTTGCATGGTTTGTTGAAAACCGGACATG
GCACTCCAGTCGCCTTCCCGTTCCGCTATCGGCTGAATTTGATTGCGAGTGAGATATTTATGCCAGCCAG
CCAGACGCAGACGCGCCGAGACAGAACTTAATGGGCCCGCTAACAGCGCGATTTGCTGGTGACCCAATGC
GACCAGATGCTCCACGCCCAGTCGCGTACCGTCTTCATGGGAGAAAATAATACTGTTGATGGGTGTCTGG
TCAGAGACATCAAGAAATAACGCCGGAACATTAGTGCAGGCAGCTTCCACAGCAATGGCATCCTGGTCAT
CCAGCGGATAGTTAATGATCAGCCCACTGACGCGTTGCGCGAGAAGATTGTGCACCGCCGCTTTACAGGC
TTCGACGCCGCTTCGTTCTACCATCGACACCACCACGCTGGCACCCAGTTGATCGGCGCGAGATTTAATC
GCCGCGACAATTTGCGACGGCGCGTGCAGGGCCAGACTGGAGGTGGCAACGCCAATCAGCAACGACTGTT
TGCCCGCCAGTTGTTGTGCCACGCGGTTGGGAATGTAATTCAGCTCCGCCATCGCCGCTTCCACTTTTTC
CCGCGTTTTCGCAGAAACGTGGCTGGCCTGGTTCACCACGCGGGAAACGGTCTGATAAGAGACACCGGCA
TACTCTGCGACATCGTATAACGTTACTGGTTTCACATTCACCACCCTGAATTGACTCTCTTCCGGGCGCT
ATCATGCCATACCGCGAAAGGTTTTGCGCCATTCGATGGTGTCTAGGGATAACAGGGTAATCTACACTAT
TGCTGAATCAACCGTGAAAACAACGAAGAGAACGCTTTACTTACGACACTCCGAGACAGTCAGAGGGTAT
TTATTGAACTACAGCCTGCGGTCCGGTCATTATATTCCCCAGAACATCAGGTTAATGGCGTTTTTGATGT
CATTTTCGCGGTGGCTGAGATCAGCCACTTCTTCCCCGATAACGGAGACCGGCACACTGGCCATATCGGT
GGTCATCATGCGCCAGCTTTCATCCCCGATATGCACCACCGGGTAAAGTTCACGGGAGACTTTATCTGAC
AGCAGACGTGCACTGGCCAGGGGGATCACCATCCGTCGCCCGGGCGTGTCAATAATATCACTCTGTACAT
CCACAAACAGACGATAACGGCTCTCTCTTTTATAGGTGTAAACCTTAAACTGCATTTCACCAGCCCCTGT
TCTCGTCAGCAAAAGAGCCGTTCATTTCAATAAACCGGGCGACCTCAGCCATCCCTTCCTGATTTTCCGC
TTTCCAGCGTTCGGCACGCAGACGACGGGCTTCATTCTGCATGGTTGTGCTTACCAGACCGGAGATATTG
ACATCATATATGCCTTGAGCAACTGATAGCTGTCGCTGTCAACTGTCACTGTAATACGCTGCTTCATAGC
ATACCTCTTTTTGACATACTTCGGGTATACATATCAGTATATATTCTTATACCGCAAAAATCAGCGCGCA
AATACGCATACTGTTATCTGGCTTTTAGTAAGCCTCGCTGGGACGCCCGAACTTTTACGGGTGCCGACTC
ACTATTACAGACTTACTACAATCTCTCAGACTATTGGTTTCAGGCTACTCAACTTCCACGAATCACCTTT
AGGGATAACAGGGTAATTTAGAAAAACTCATCGAGCATCAAATGAAACTGCAATTTATTCATATCAGGAT
TATCAATACCATATTTTTGAAAAAGCCGTTTCTGTAATGAAGGAGAAAACTCACCGAGGCAGTTCCATAG
GATGGCAAGATCCTGGTATCGGTCTGCGATTCCGACTCGTCCAACATCAATACAACCTATTAATTTCCCC
TCGTCAAAAATAAGGTTATCAAGTGAGAAATCACCATGAGTGACGACTGAATCCGGTGAGAATGGCAAAA
GTTTATGCATTTCTTTCCAGACTTGTTCAACAGGCCAGCCATTACGCTCGTCATCAAAATCACTCGCATC
AACCAAACCGTTATTCATTCGTGATTGCGCCTGAGCGAGACGAAATACGCGATCGCTGTTAAAAGGACAA
TTACAAACAGGAATCGAATGCAACCGGCGCAGGAACACTGCCAGCGCATCAACAATATTTTCACCTGAAT
CAGGATATTCTTCTAATACCTGGAATGCTGTTTTCCCGGGGATCGCAGTGGTGAGTAACCATGCATCATC
AGGAGTACGGATAAAATGCTTGATGGTCGGAAGAGGCATAAATTCCGTCAGCCAGTTTAGTCTGACCATC
TCATCTGTAACATCATTGGCAACGCTACCTTTGCCATGTTTCAGAAACAACTCTGGCGCATCGGGCTTCC
CATACAATCGATAGATTGTCGCACCTGATTGCCCGACATTATCGCGAGCCCATTTATACCCATATAAATC
AGCATCCATGTTGGAATTTAATCGCGGCCTAGAGCAAGACGTTTCCCGTTGAATATGGCTCATAACACCC
CTTGTATTACTGTTTATGTAAGCAGACAGTTTTATTGT
Features (pLannotate 1.2.2; 9 found; start..end, strand, type, name):
     77..665     +  rep_origin     ori: high-copy-number ColE1/pMB1/pBR322/pUC origin of replication
    851..993     -  misc_feature   bom: basis of mobility region from pBR322
   1095..1286    -  CDS            rop: Rop protein, which maintains plasmids at low copy number; rop
   1333..2415    -  CDS            lacI: lac repressor; lacI; The lac repressor binds to the lac operator to inhibit transcription in E. coli. This inhibition can be relieved by adding lactose or isopropyl-β-D-thiogalactopyranoside (IPTG).
   2416..2493    -  promoter       lacI promoter: lacI
   2623..2925    -  CDS            ccdB: CCDB_ECOLI - Also known as G, letB, letD. Experimental evidence at protein level: Swiss-Prot protein existence level 1. Toxic component of a type II toxin-antitoxin (TA) system, functioning in plasmid maintainence. Responsible for the post- segregational killing (PSK) of plasmid-free cells, also referred to as a plasmid addiction system. Half-life of over 2 hours. Cell killing by CcdB is accompanied by filamentation, defects in chromosome and plasmid segregation, defects in cell division, formation of anucleate cells, decreased DNA synthesis and plasmid loss. Interferes with the activity of DN
   2930..3088    -  CDS            ccdA (fragment): CCDA_ECO57 - Also known as H, letA. Experimental evidence at protein level: Swiss-Prot protein existence level 1. Antitoxin component of a type II toxin-antitoxin (TA) system which inhibits the post-segregational killing (PSK) of plasmid-free cells, also referred to as a plasmid addiction system. Binds to and blocks the activity of CcdB; will also remove bound CcdB protein from the CcdB-GyrA complex by forming a CcdA-CcdB complex, a process termed rejuvenation. Functions as a transcriptional corepressor for the ccdAB operon, repression also requires CcdB (By similarity). From Escherichia coli
   3179..3254    -  intron         PDK intron (fragment): pdk; modified pyruvate orthophosphate dikinase intron from Flaveria trinervia 3.0
   3378..4193    -  CDS            KanR: aminoglycoside phosphotransferase; aph(3')-Ia; confers resistance to kanamycin in bacteria or G418 (Geneticin®) in eukaryotes
