>Addgene plasmid #133083 | pFloat.assemble(AB).LC_v1 | addgene full sequence | sequence record 298088 | Addgene NGS Result
CGTCAGGGGGGCGGAGCCTATGGAAAAACGCCAGCAACGCGGCCTTTTTACGGTTCCTGGCCTTTTGCTG
GCCTTTTGCTCACATGTTCTTTCCTGCGTTATCCCCTGATTCTGTGGATAACCGTATTACCGCCTTTGAG
TGAGCTGATACCGCTCGCCGCAGCCGAACGACCGAGCGCAGCGAGTCAGTGAGCGAGGAAGCGGAAGAGC
GCCTGATGCGGTATTTTCTCCTTACGCATCTGTGCGGTATTTCACACCGCAATGGTGCACTCTCAGTACA
ATCTGCTCTGATGCCGCATAGTTAAGCCAGTATACACTCCGCTATCGCTACGTGACTGGGTCATGGCTGC
GCCCCGACACCCGCCAACACCCGCTGACGCGCCCTGACGGGCTTGTCTGCTCCCGGCATCCGCTTACAGA
CAAGCTGTGACCGTCTCCGGGAGCTGCATGTGTCAGAGGTTTTCACCGTCATCACCGAAACGCGCGAGGC
AGCTGCGGTAAAGCTCATCAGCGTGGTCGTGAAGCGATTCACAGATGTCTGCCTGTTCATCCGCGTCCAG
CTCGTTGAGTTTCTCCAGAAGCGTTAATGTCTGGCTTCTGATAAAGCGGGCCATGTTAAGGGCGGTTTTT
TCCTGTTTGGTCACTGATGCCTCCGTGTAAGGGGGATTTCTGTTCATGGGGGTATTGCGCTCACTGCCCG
CTTTCCAGTCGGGAAACCTGTCGTGCCAGCTGCATTAATGAATCGGCCAACGCGCGGGGAGAGGCGGTTT
GCGTATTGGGCGCCAGGGTGGTTTTTCTTTTCACCAGTGAGACGGGCAACAGCTGATTGCCCTTCACCGC
CTGGCCCTGAGAGAGTTGCAGCAAGCGGTCCACGCTGGTTTGCCCCAGCAGGCGAAAATCCTGTTTGATG
GTGGTTAACGGCGGGATATAACATGAGCTGTCTTCGGTATCGTCGTATCCCACTACCGAGATGTCCGCAC
CAACGCGCAGCCCGGACTCGGTAATGGCGCGCATTGCGCCCAGCGCCATCTGATCGTTGGCAACCAGCAT
CGCAGTGGGAACGATGCCCTCATTCAGCATTTGCATGGTTTGTTGAAAACCGGACATGGCACTCCAGTCG
CCTTCCCGTTCCGCTATCGGCTGAATTTGATTGCGAGTGAGATATTTATGCCAGCCAGCCAGACGCAGAC
GCGCCGAGACAGAACTTAATGGGCCCGCTAACAGCGCGATTTGCTGGTGACCCAATGCGACCAGATGCTC
CACGCCCAGTCGCGTACCGTCTTCATGGGAGAAAATAATACTGTTGATGGGTGTCTGGTCAGAGACATCA
AGAAATAACGCCGGAACATTAGTGCAGGCAGCTTCCACAGCAATGGCATCCTGGTCATCCAGCGGATAGT
TAATGATCAGCCCACTGACGCGTTGCGCGAGAAGATTGTGCACCGCCGCTTTACAGGCTTCGACGCCGCT
TCGTTCTACCATCGACACCACCACGCTGGCACCCAGTTGATCGGCGCGAGATTTAATCGCCGCGACAATT
TGCGACGGCGCGTGCAGGGCCAGACTGGAGGTGGCAACGCCAATCAGCAACGACTGTTTGCCCGCCAGTT
GTTGTGCCACGCGGTTGGGAATGTAATTCAGCTCCGCCATCGCCGCTTCCACTTTTTCCCGCGTTTTCGC
AGAAACGTGGCTGGCCTGGTTCACCACGCGGGAAACGGTCTGATAAGAGACACCGGCATACTCTGCGACA
TCGTATAACGTTACTGGTTTCACATTCACCACCCTGAATTGACTCTCTTCCGGGCGCTATCATGCCATAC
CGCGAAAGGTTTTGCGCCATTCGATGGTGTCTAGGGATAACAGGGTAATCTACACTATTGCTGAATCAAC
CGTGAAAACAACGAAGAGAACGCTTTACTTACGACACTCCGAGACAGTCAGAGGGTATTTATTGAACTAC
AGCCTGCGGTCCGGTCATTATATTCCCCAGAACATCAGGTTAATGGCGTTTTTGATGTCATTTTCGCGGT
GGCTGAGATCAGCCACTTCTTCCCCGATAACGGAGACCGGCACACTGGCCATATCGGTGGTCATCATGCG
CCAGCTTTCATCCCCGATATGCACCACCGGGTAAAGTTCACGGGAGACTTTATCTGACAGCAGACGTGCA
CTGGCCAGGGGGATCACCATCCGTCGCCCGGGCGTGTCAATAATATCACTCTGTACATCCACAAACAGAC
GATAACGGCTCTCTCTTTTATAGGTGTAAACCTTAAACTGCATTTCACCAGCCCCTGTTCTCGTCAGCAA
AAGAGCCGTTCATTTCAATAAACCGGGCGACCTCAGCCATCCCTTCCTGATTTTCCGCTTTCCAGCGTTC
GGCACGCAGACGACGGGCTTCATTCTGCATGGTTGTGCTTACCAGACCGGAGATATTGACATCATATATG
CCTTGAGCAACTGATAGCTGTCGCTGTCAACTGTCACTGTAATACGCTGCTTCATAGCATACCTCTTTTT
GACATACTTCGGGTATACATATCAGTATATATTCTTATACCGCAAAAATCAGCGCGCAAATACGCATACT
GTTATCTGGCTTTTAGTAAGCCTCGCTGGGACGCCCGAACTTTTACGGGTGCCGACTCACTATTACAGAC
TTACTACAATCTCTCAGACTATTGGTTTCAGGCTACTCAACTTCCACGAATCACCTTTAGGGATAACAGG
GTAATTTAGAAAAACTCATCGAGCATCAAATGAAACTGCAATTTATTCATATCAGGATTATCAATACCAT
ATTTTTGAAAAAGCCGTTTCTGTAATGAAGGAGAAAACTCACCGAGGCAGTTCCATAGGATGGCAAGATC
CTGGTATCGGTCTGCGATTCCGACTCGTCCAACATCAATACAACCTATTAATTTCCCCTCGTCAAAAATA
AGGTTATCAAGTGAGAAATCACCATGAGTGACGACTGAATCCGGTGAGAATGGCAAAAGTTTATGCATTT
CTTTCCAGACTTGTTCAACAGGCCAGCCATTACGCTCGTCATCAAAATCACTCGCATCAACCAAACCGTT
ATTCATTCGTGATTGCGCCTGAGCGAGACGAAATACGCGATCGCTGTTAAAAGGACAATTACAAACAGGA
ATCGAATGCAACCGGCGCAGGAACACTGCCAGCGCATCAACAATATTTTCACCTGAATCAGGATATTCTT
CTAATACCTGGAATGCTGTTTTCCCGGGGATCGCAGTGGTGAGTAACCATGCATCATCAGGAGTACGGAT
AAAATGCTTGATGGTCGGAAGAGGCATAAATTCCGTCAGCCAGTTTAGTCTGACCATCTCATCTGTAACA
TCATTGGCAACGCTACCTTTGCCATGTTTCAGAAACAACTCTGGCGCATCGGGCTTCCCATACAATCGAT
AGATTGTCGCACCTGATTGCCCGACATTATCGCGAGCCCATTTATACCCATATAAATCAGCATCCATGTT
GGAATTTAATCGCGGCCTAGAGCAAGACGTTTCCCGTTGAATATGGCTCATAACACCCCTTGTATTACTG
TTTATGTAAGCAGACAGTTTTATTGTTCATGACCAAAATCCCTTAACGTGAGTTTTCGTTCCACTGAGCG
TCAGACCCCGTAGAAAAGATCAAAGGATCTTCTTGAGATCCTTTTTTTCTGCGCGTAATCTGCTGCTTGC
AAACAAAAAAACCACCGCTACCAGCGGTGGTTTGTTTGCCGGATCAAGAGCTACCAACTCTTTTTCCGAA
GGTAACTGGCTTCAGCAGAGCGCAGATACCAAATACTGTCCTTCTAGTGTAGCCGTAGTTAGGCCACCAC
TTCAAGAACTCTGTAGCACCGCCTACATACCTCGCTCTGCTAATCCTGTTACCAGTGGCTGCTGCCAGTG
GCGATAAGTCGTGTCTTACCGGGTTGGACTCAAGACGATAGTTACCGGATAAGGCGCAGCGGTCGGGCTG
AACGGGGGGTTCGTGCACACAGCCCAGCTTGGAGCGAACGACCTACACCGAACTGAGATACCTACAGCGT
GAGCTATGAGAAAGCGCCACGCTTCCCGAAGGGAGAAAGGCGGACAGGTATCCGGTAAGCGGCAGGGTCG
GAACAGGAGAGCGCACGAGGGAGCTTCCAGGGGGAAACGCCTGGTATCTTTATAGTCCTGTCGGGTTTCG
CCACCTCTGACTTGAGCGTCGATTTTTGTGATGCT
Features (pLannotate 1.2.2; 10 found; start..end, strand, type, name):
     74..207     +  rep_origin     RSF ori (fragment): Plasmids containing the RSF 1030 origin of replication can be propagated in E. coli cells that contain additional plasmids with compatible origins.
    212..351     -  misc_feature   bom: basis of mobility region from pBR322
    453..644     -  CDS            rop: Rop protein, which maintains plasmids at low copy number; rop
    691..1773    -  CDS            lacI: lac repressor; lacI; The lac repressor binds to the lac operator to inhibit transcription in E. coli. This inhibition can be relieved by adding lactose or isopropyl-β-D-thiogalactopyranoside (IPTG).
   1774..1851    -  promoter       lacI promoter: lacI
   1981..2283    -  CDS            ccdB: CCDB_ECOLI - Also known as G, letB, letD. Experimental evidence at protein level: Swiss-Prot protein existence level 1. Toxic component of a type II toxin-antitoxin (TA) system, functioning in plasmid maintainence. Responsible for the post- segregational killing (PSK) of plasmid-free cells, also referred to as a plasmid addiction system. Half-life of over 2 hours. Cell killing by CcdB is accompanied by filamentation, defects in chromosome and plasmid segregation, defects in cell division, formation of anucleate cells, decreased DNA synthesis and plasmid loss. Interferes with the activity of DN
   2288..2446    -  CDS            ccdA (fragment): CCDA_ECO57 - Also known as H, letA. Experimental evidence at protein level: Swiss-Prot protein existence level 1. Antitoxin component of a type II toxin-antitoxin (TA) system which inhibits the post-segregational killing (PSK) of plasmid-free cells, also referred to as a plasmid addiction system. Binds to and blocks the activity of CcdB; will also remove bound CcdB protein from the CcdB-GyrA complex by forming a CcdA-CcdB complex, a process termed rejuvenation. Functions as a transcriptional corepressor for the ccdAB operon, repression also requires CcdB (By similarity). From Escherichia coli
   2537..2612    -  intron         PDK intron (fragment): pdk; modified pyruvate orthophosphate dikinase intron from Flaveria trinervia 3.0
   2736..3551    -  CDS            KanR: aminoglycoside phosphotransferase; aph(3')-Ia; confers resistance to kanamycin in bacteria or G418 (Geneticin®) in eukaryotes
   3673..26      +  rep_origin     ori (across the origin): high-copy-number ColE1/pMB1/pBR322/pUC origin of replication
