[The description below was written by a language model from this plasmid's Addgene catalogue record and pLannotate feature annotations shown in this document.]
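Description:
pFloat.assemble(AB).LC_v1 is an empty bacterial destination vector of about 4.2 kb, built on the pFloat_v1 backbone. It serves as a "Tier 1" acceptor in the pFloat system, where gene cassettes intended for expression in bacteria are assembled by Gibson cloning between the positions the record calls the A and B sites. It replicates from a ColE1/pMB1-family origin accompanied by the pBR322 bom region and the rop gene. Rop restrains copy number, which fits the catalogue's low-copy ("LC") designation. Selection is with kanamycin through the aph(3')-Ia KanR gene.

The cloning region holds a counter-selection stuffer consisting of the ccdB toxin gene together with a fragment of ccdA. CcdB poisons DNA gyrase, so the unmodified vector must be propagated in a ccdB-tolerant strain, as the record specifies. Replacing the stuffer with an assembled cassette allows recombinants to grow in ordinary E. coli while parental plasmid is eliminated. The backbone also carries lacI under its own promoter, supplying lac repressor for IPTG-regulated control of incoming cassettes. No expression promoter, operator or terminator is annotated in the vector itself, so these elements presumably arrive with the inserted cassettes.

Two sequence records are annotated, the depositor's at 4,238 nt and a sequencing result at 4,235 nt. They show the same parts in the same order with different start coordinates. The short "RSF ori" fragment in one record and the small plant "PDK intron" fragment in both are likely similarity-based annotation hits rather than functional elements.
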