Addgene plasmid #133083: pFloat.assemble(AB).LC_v1
Purpose: (Empty Backbone) Tier 1 destination vector for assembling gene cassettes intended for expression in bacteria. AB sites. Low copy. Version 1.0.
Depositing lab: Kacper Rogala & David Sabatini. Depositing organization: Whitehead Institute for Biomedical Research. Publication: Structural basis for the docking of mTORC1 on the lysosomal surface. Rogala KB, Gu X, Kedir JF, Abu-Remaileh M, Bianchi LF, Bottino AMS, Dueholm R, Niehaus A, Overwijn D, Fils AP, Zhou SX, Leary D, Laqtom NN, Brignole EJ, Sabatini DM. Science. 2019 Oct 25;366(6464):468-475. doi: 10.1126/science.aay0166. Epub 2019 Oct 10. PubMed 31601708.
Backbone
  Vector backbone: pFloat_v1
  Backbone manufacturer: Kacper Rogala
  Backbone size (bp): 4238
  Vector type: Bacterial Expression ; Destination vector
Growth in bacteria
  Bacterial resistance: Kanamycin, 50 μg/mL
  Growth temperature: 37°C
  Growth strain: ccdB Survival
  Copy number: Low Copy
Gene/Insert
  Cloning method: Gibson Cloning
  Sequencing primers: 5′ CGTATAACGTTACTGGTTTCA; 3′ GAGTTTTCTCCTTCATTACAGA
Terms and licenses: Academic/Nonprofit Terms; Industry Terms: Not Available to Industry
How to cite: pFloat.assemble(AB).LC_v1 was a gift from Kacper Rogala & David Sabatini (Addgene plasmid # 133083 ; http://n2t.net/addgene:133083 ; RRID:Addgene_133083)
